Addgene plasmid #130212: pRDAX-VALENTIA-031 EB3-Eos//BsaI
Purpose: EMMA Kit # 1000000119 extension
Depositing lab: Gary Lewin. Depositing organization: Max-Delbrueck-Centrum fuer Molekulare Medizin (MDC).
Backbone
  Vector backbone: custom built
  Vector type: Synthetic Biology
Growth in bacteria
  Bacterial resistance: Ampicillin, 100 μg/mL
  Growth temperature: 37°C
  Growth strain: DH5alpha
  Copy number: High Copy
Gene/Insert
  Gene/Insert name: EB3-Eos
  Species: M. musculus (mouse)
  Cloning method: Restriction Enzyme; 5′ cloning site unknown (unknown if destroyed); 3′ cloning site unknown (unknown if destroyed)
Terms and licenses: Academic/Nonprofit Terms; Industry Terms: Not Available to Industry
How to cite: pRDAX-VALENTIA-031 EB3-Eos//BsaI was a gift from Gary Lewin (Addgene plasmid # 130212 ; http://n2t.net/addgene:130212 ; RRID:Addgene_130212)
