[The description below was written by a language model from this plasmid's Addgene catalogue record and pLannotate feature annotations shown in this document.]
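Description:
pRDAX-VALENTIA-031 EB3-Eos//BsaI is a small (about 4.2 kb), custom-built synthetic biology plasmid deposited as an extension to the EMMA modular mammalian vector assembly kit. It is maintained in E. coli as a high-copy plasmid through a ColE1/pUC-type origin and is selected with ampicillin. The β-lactamase gene is annotated as driven by a cat promoter. The bacterial module is insulated by short transcription terminators (T3Te and T7Te flanking the origin, and a bidirectional tonB terminator beyond the resistance cassette), a common design in modular cloning backbones to limit read-through between the maintenance functions and the cargo.

The annotated payload is a mammalian expression unit made up of the CMV immediate early enhancer joined to the chicken β-actin promoter, an Eos-family fluorescent protein coding sequence (matched by the annotation software to the mEosFP-M159A variant), and an SV40 polyadenylation signal. The catalogue lists the insert as EB3-Eos of mouse origin, which would be a fusion of the microtubule plus-end-binding protein EB3 to Eos, typically used to image growing microtubule tips. However, the feature table does not annotate any EB3 sequence. The gap between the promoter and the Eos coding sequence is short, and an unannotated stretch of roughly 800 nt lies after the poly(A) signal, so the position and presence of the EB3 portion cannot be confirmed from the table. The "//BsaI" in the name suggests a relationship to BsaI-based Golden Gate assembly, as used in EMMA, but the record gives the cloning sites as unknown and states no further purpose.
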