Features (pLannotate 1.2.2; 10 found; start..end, strand, type, name):
    158..537     +  enhancer       CMV enhancer: human cytomegalovirus immediate early enhancer
    539..814     +  promoter       chicken β-actin promoter: No description available
    894..1568    +  CDS            mEosFP-M159A: mEosFP-M159A is a basic (constitutively fluorescent) green fluorescent protein published in 2011, derived from Lobophyllia hemprichii. It has low acid sensitivity.
   1626..1747    +  polyA_signal   SV40 poly(A) signal: SV40 polyadenylation signal
   2548..2577    +  terminator     T3Te terminator: phage T3 early transcription terminator
   2599..3186    +  rep_origin     ori: high-copy-number ColE1/pMB1/pBR322/pUC origin of replication
   3198..3225    -  terminator     T7Te terminator: phage T7 early transcription terminator
   3249..4109    -  CDS            AmpR: β-lactamase; bla; confers resistance to ampicillin, carbenicillin, and related antibiotics
   4110..4212    -  promoter       cat promoter: promoter of the E. coli cat gene encoding chloramphenicol acetyltransferase
   4213..2       -  terminator     tonB terminator (across the origin): bidirectional E. coli tonB-P14 transcription terminator
>Addgene plasmid #130212 | pRDAX-VALENTIA-031 EB3-Eos//BsaI | addgene full sequence | sequence record 273531 | Addgene NGS Result
CTTTCTGCTATGGAGGTCAGGTATGATTTAAAGGTCTCATAGGTCTTGTATTCAGTCTCGCACTTTAGAC
ATGGTCTTCTGCTGCCCGTGGTCCTCTATTCGTCGGATGTTCTGTCGATTCTTCCTGTCTATCTGGACTG
GATCTGATATCATCGTCGACATTGATTATTGACTAGTTATTAATAGTAATCAATTACGGGGTCATTAGTT
CATAGCCCATATATGGAGTTCCGCGTTACATAACTTACGGTAAATGGCCCGCCTGGCTGACCGCCCAACG
ACCCCCGCCCATTGACGTCAATAATGACGTATGTTCCCATAGTAACGCCAATAGGGACTTTCCATTGACG
TCAATGGGTGGAGTATTTACGGTAAACTGCCCACTTGGCAGTACATCAAGTGTATCATATGCCAAGTACG
CCCCCTATTGACGTCAATGACGGTAAATGGCCCGCCTGGCATTATGCCCAGTACATGACCTTATGGGACT
TTCCTACTTGGCAGTACATCTACGTATTAGTCATCGCTATTACCATGGTCGAGGTGAGCCCCACGTTCTG
CTTCACTCTCCCCATCTCCCCCCCCTCCCCACCCCCAATTTTGTATTTATTTATTTTTTAATTATTTTGT
GCAGCGATGGGGGCGGGGGGGGGGGGGGCGCGCGCCAGGCGGGGCGGGGCGGGGCGRGGGGCGGGGCGGG
GCGAGGCGGAGAGGTGCGGCGGCAGCCAATCAGAGCGGCGCGCTCCGAAAGTTTCCTTTTATGGCGAGGC
GGCGGCGGCGGCGGCCCTATAAAAAGCGAAGCGCGCGGCGGGCGGGAGTCGCTGCGTTGGGACGCCACCA
TGGGCTGCATCAAGAGCAAGAGGAAAGACGTGGAAAACGTCGAGGGCGGCAGCTCAGCGATCAAACCCGA
CATGAAGATCAACCTCCGAATGGAAGGCAACGTAAACGGCCATCACTTCGTGATTGATGGCGATGGCACA
GGGAAGCCATTTGAGGGGAAACAAAGCATGGATCTGGAGGTGAAGGAAGGTGGTCCTCTGCCTTTTGCCT
TCGACATACTGACTACAGCCTTTCACTATGGGAATCGCGTGTTTGTCGAGTATCCCGACCATATACAGGA
TTACTTCAAGCAGAGTTTCCCGAAAGGCTATAGCTGGGAAAGGTCCCTCACATTTGAGGATGGAGGGATT
TGCATTGCAAGAAACGACATCACCATGGAAGGAGACACCTTCTACAACAAGGTTCGGTTCCATGGGACAA
ATTTCCCCGCTAATGGTCCTGTGATGCAGAAGAAAACCCTGAAGTGGGAACCATCCACTGAGAAGATGTA
CGTGAGAGATGGAGTACTGACGGGTGACATTCACGCTGCACTGCTGTTGGAGGGCAATGCCCACTATCGG
TGTGATTTTCGCACTACCTACAAGGCCAAAGAGAAAGGCGTCAAACTCCCTGGATACCACCTTGTCGATC
ATTGCATCGAGATCCTTTCTCACGACAAGGACTACAACAAGGTGAAGCTGTATGAACATGCCGTTGCTCA
CTCTGGATTGCCAGACAATGCAAGGCGTTCAGGCTAATAACAGCTTCCGGACTCTAGAACATCCCTACAG
GTGATATCCTCGGGTAACTTGTTTATTGCAGCTTATAATGGTTACAAATAAAGCAATAGCATCACAAATT
TCACAAATAAAGCATTTTTTTCACTGCATTCTAGTTGTGGTTTGTCCAAACTCATCAATGTATCTTATCA
TGTCTGTCGTCGAATTCGAGTTGGCGCGCCTGTCATTCTAAATCTCTCTTTCAGCCTAAAGCTTTTTCCC
CGTATCCCCCCAGGTGTCTGCAGGCTCAAAGAGCAGCGAGAAGCGTTCAGAGGAAAGCGATCCCGTGCCA
CCTTCCCCGTGCCCGGGCTGTCCCCGCACGCTGCCGGCTCGGGGATGCGGGGGGAGCGCCGGACCGGAGC
GGAGCCCCGGGCGGCTCGCTGCTGCCCCCTAGCGGGGGAGGGACGTAATTACATCCCTGGGGGCTTTGGG
AGGGGGCTGTCCCCGTGAGCTCCCAGGCGCGCCTGTCATTCTAAATCTCTCTTTCAGCCTAAAGCTTTTT
CCCCGTATCCCCCCAGGTGTCTGCAGGCTCAAAGAGCAGCGAGAAGCGTTCAGAGGAAAGCGATCCCGTG
CCACCTTCCCCGTGCCCGGGCTGTCCCCGCACGCTGCCGGCTCGGGGATGCGGGGGGAGCGCCGGACCGG
AGCGGAGCCCCGGGCGGCTCGCTGCTGCCCCCTAGCGGGGGAGGGACGTAATTACATCCCTGGGGGCTTT
GGGGGGGGGCTGTCCCCGTGAGCTCCCAGGCGCGCCAACTCGGTACCTCACCCGATTCTCATCATGGAGA
CACATCAGGACATCTCCAATACCGCCATGGAAACGCACCAAGATGCGACTGCTCTTCTGCCAGTGACGGC
ATTCGTCTGCAAGATTAACGGCATACAGAAAGAAACGATGAGACCCATTCAGGACGAGCCTCAGACTCCA
GCGTAACTGGACTGCAATCAACTCACTGGCTCACCTTCACGGGTGGGCCTTTCTTCGGTAGAAAATCAAA
GGATCTTCTTGAGATCCTTTTTTTCTGCGCGTAATCTGCTGCTTGCAAACAAAAAAACCACCGCTACCAG
CGGTGGTTTGTTTGCCGGATCAAGAGCTACCAACTCTTTTTCCGAGGTAACTGGCTTCAGCAGAGCGCAG
ATACCAAATACTGTTCTTCTAGTGTAGCCGTAGTTAGGCCACCACTTCAAGAACTCTGTAGCACCGCCTA
CATACCTCGCTCTGCTAATCCTGTTACCAGTGGCTGCTGCCAGTGGCGATAAGTCGTGTCTTACCGGGTT
GGACTCAAGACGATAGTTACCGGATAAGGCGCAGCGGTCGGGCTGAACGGGGGGTTCGTGCACACAGCCC
AGCTTGGAGCGAACGACCTACACCGAACTGAGATACCTACAGCGTGAGCTATGAGAAAGCGCCACGCTTC
CCGAAGGGAGAAAGGCGGACAGGTATCCGGTAAGCGGCAGGGTCGGAACAGGAGAGCGCACGAGGGAGCT
TCCAGGGGGAAACGCCTGGTATCTTTATAGTCCTGTCGGGTTTCGCCACCTCTGACTTGAGCATCGATTT
TTGTGATGCTCGTCAGGGGGGCGGAGCCTATGGAAAAACGCCAGCAACGCAGAAAGGCCCACCCGAAGGT
GAGCCAGGTGATTACATTTGGGCCCTCATTACCAATGCTTAATCAGTGAGGCACCTATCTCAGCGATCTG
TCTATTTCGTTCATCCATAGTTGCCTGACTCCCCGTCGTGTAGATAACTACGATGCGGGAGGGCTTACCA
TCTGGCCCCAGTGCTGCAATGATACCGCGAGAACCACGCTCACCGGCTCCAGATTTATCAGCAATAAACC
AGCCAGCCGGGAGGGCCGAGCGCAGAAGTGATCCTGCAACTTTATCCGCCTCCATCCAGTCTATTAATTG
TTGCCGGGAAGCTAGAGTAAGTAGTTCGCCAGTTAATAGTTTGCGCAACGTTGTTGCCATTGCTACAGGC
ATCGTGGTGTCACGCTCGTCGTTTGGTATGGCTTCATTCAGCTCCGGTTCCCAACGATCAAGGCGAGTTA
CATGATCCCCCATGTTGTGCAAAAAAGCGGTTAGCTCCTTCGGTCCTCCGATCGTTGCCAGAAGTAAGTT
GGCCGCAGTGTTATCACTCATGGTTATGGCAGCACTGCATAATTCTCTTACTGTCATGCCATCCGTGAGA
TGCTTTTCTGTGACTGGTGAGTACTCAACCAAGTCATTCTGAGAATAGTGTATGCGGCGACCGAGTTGCT
CTTGCCCGGCGTCAATACGGGATAATACCGCGCCACATAGCAGAACTTTAAAAGTGCTCATCATTGGAAA
ACGTTCTTCGGGGCGTAAACTCTCAAGGATCTTACCGCTGTTGAGATCCAGTTCGATGTAACCCACTCGT
GCACCCAACTGATCTTCAGCATCTTTTACTTTCACCAGCGTTTCTGGGTGAGCAAAAACAGGAAGGCAAA
ATGCCGCAAAAAAGGGAATAAGGGCGACACGGAAATGTTGAATACTCATTTTAGCTTCCTTAGCTCCTGA
AAATCTCGATAACTCAAAAAATACGCCCGGTAGTGATCTTATTTCATTATGGTGAAAGTTGGAACCTCTT
ACGTGCCGATCAAGTCAAAAGCCTCCGGTCGGAGGCTTTTGA
